>Addgene plasmid #124651 | pAAV-CamKIIa-ChrimsonR-mScarlet-KV2.1 | addgene full sequence | sequence record 242020 | Addgene NGS Result
GGGCGGAGCCTATGGAAAAACGCCAGCAACGCGGCCTTTTTACGGTTCCTGGCCTTTTGCTGGCCTTTTG
CTCACATGTCCTGCAGGCAGCTGCGCGCTCGCTCGCTCACTGAGGCCGCCCGGGCGTCGGGCGACCTTTG
GTCGCCCGGCCTCAGTGAGCGAGCGAGCGCGCAGAGAGGGAGTGGCCAACTCCATCACTAGGGGTTCCTG
CGGCCGCACGCGTTTAACATTATGGCCTTAGGTCACTTCATCTCCATGGGGTTCTTCTTCTGATTTTCTA
GAAAATGAGATGGGGGTGCAGAGAGCTTCCTCAGTGACCTGCCCAGGGTCACATCAGAAATGTCAGAGCT
AGAACTTGAACTCAGATTACTAATCTTAAATTCCATGCCTTGGGGGCATGCAAGTACGATATACAGAAGG
AGTGAACTCATTAGGGCAGATGACCAATGAGTTTAGGAAAGAAGAGTCCAGGGCAGGGTACATCTACACC
ACCCGCCCAGCCCTGGGTGAGTCCAGCCACGTTCACCTCATTATAGTTGCCTCTCTCCAGTCCTACCTTG
ACGGGAAGCACAAGCAGAAACTGGGACAGGAGCCCCAGGAGACCAAATCTTCATGGTCCCTCTGGGAGGA
TGGGTGGGGAGAGCTGTGGCAGAGGCCTCAGGAGGGGCCCTGCTGCTCAGTGGTGACAGATAGGGGTGAG
AAAGCAGACAGAGTCATTCCGTCAGCATTCTGGGTCTGTTTGGTACTTCTTCTCACGCTAAGGTGGCGGT
GTGATATGCACAATGGCTAAAAAGCAGGGAGAGCTGGAAAGAAACAAGGACAGAGACAGAGGCCAAGTCA
ACCAGACCAATTCCCAGAGGAAGCAAAGAAACCATTACAGAGACTACAAGGGGGAAGGGAAGGAGAGATG
AATTAGCTTCCCCTGTAAACCTTAGAACCCAGCTGTTGCCAGGGCAACGGGGCAATACCTGTCTCTTCAG
AGGAGATGAAGTTGCCAGGGTAACTACATCCTGTCTTTCTCAAGGACCATCCCAGAATGTGGCACCCACT
AGCCGTTACCATAGCAACTGCCTCTTTGCCCCACTTAATCCCATCCCGTCTGTTAAAAGGGCCCTATAGT
TGGAGGTGGGGGAGGTAGGAAGAGCGATGATCACTTGTGGACTAAGTTTGTTCGCATCCCCTTCTCCAAC
CCCCTCAGTACATCACCCTGGGGGAACAGGGTCCACTTGCTCCTGGGCCCACACAGTCCTGCAGTATTGT
GTATATAAGGCCAGGGCAAAGAGGAGCAGGTTTTAAAGTGAAAGGCAGGCAGGTGTTGGGGAGGCAGTTA
CCGGGGCAACGGGAACAGGGCGTTTCGGAGGTGGTTGCCATGGGGACCTGGATGCTGACGAAGGCTCGCG
AGGCTGTGAGCAGCCACAGTGCCCTGCTCAGAAGCCCCAAGCTCGTCAGTCAAGCCGGTTCTCCGTTTGC
ACTCAGGAGCACGGGCAGGCGAGTGGCCCCTAGTTCTGGGGGCAGCTCTAGAGCGGTACCGGATCCCCGG
GTACCGGTAGGCCACCATGGCTGAGCTGATCAGCAGCGCCACCAGATCTCTGTTTGCCGCCGGAGGCATC
AACCCTTGGCCTAACCCCTACCACCACGAGGACATGGGCTGTGGAGGAATGACACCTACAGGCGAGTGCT
TCAGCACCGAGTGGTGGTGTGACCCTTCTTACGGACTGAGCGACGCCGGATACGGATATTGCTTCGTGGA
GGCCACAGGCGGCTACCTGGTCGTGGGAGTGGAGAAGAAGCAGGCTTGGCTGCACAGCAGAGGCACACCA
GGAGAAAAGATCGGCGCCCAGGTCTGCCAGTGGATTGCTTTCAGCATCGCCATCGCCCTGCTGACATTCT
ACGGCTTCAGCGCCTGGAAGGCCACTTGCGGTTGGGAGGAGGTCTACGTCTGTTGCGTCGAGGTGCTGTT
CGTGACCCTGGAGATCTTCAAGGAGTTCAGCAGCCCCGCCACAGTGTACCTGTCTACCGGCAACCACGCC
TATTGCCTGCGCTACTTCGAGTGGCTGCTGTCTTGCCCCGTGATCCTGATCAGACTGAGCAACCTGAGCG
GCCTGAAGAACGACTACAGCAAGCGGACCATGGGCCTGATCGTGTCTTGCGTGGGAATGATCGTGTTCGG
CATGGCCGCAGGACTGGCTACCGATTGGCTCAAGTGGCTGCTGTATATCGTGTCTTGCATCTACGGCGGC
TACATGTACTTCCAGGCCGCCAAGTGCTACGTGGAAGCCAACCACAGCGTGCCTAAAGGCCATTGCCGCA
TGGTCGTGAAGCTGATGGCCTACGCTTACTTCGCCTCTTGGGGCAGCTACCCAATCCTCTGGGCAGTGGG
ACCAGAAGGACTGCTGAAGCTGAGCCCTTACGCCAACAGCATCGGCCACAGCATCTGCGACATCATCGCC
AAGGAGTTTTGGACCTTCCTGGCCCACCACCTGAGGATCAAGATCCACGAGCACATCCTGATCCACGGCG
ACATCCGGAAGACCACCAAGATGGAGATCGGAGGCGAGGAGGTGGAAGTGGAAGAGTTCGTGGAGGAGGA
GGACGAGGACACAGTGGCGGCCGCCCAGTCCCAGCCCATCCTCAACACCAAGGAGATGGCCCCGCAGAGC
AAGCCTCCAGAGGAGCTGGAGATGAGCAGCATGCCCAGCCCCGTGGCCCCTCTGCCCGCACGCACGGAGG
GCGTCATCGACATGCGGAGCATGTCCAGCATTGACAGCTTCATCAGCTGTGCCACGGACTTCCCTGAAGC
CACCAGATTCGTGAGCAAGGGCGAGGCAGTGATCAAGGAGTTCATGCGGTTCAAGGTGCACATGGAGGGC
TCCATGAACGGCCACGAGTTCGAGATCGAGGGCGAGGGCGAGGGCCGCCCCTACGAGGGCACCCAGACCG
CCAAGCTGAAGGTGACCAAGGGTGGCCCCCTGCCCTTCTCCTGGGACATCCTGTCCCCTCAGTTCATGTA
CGGCTCCAGGGCCTTCACCAAGCACCCCGCCGACATCCCCGACTACTATAAGCAGTCCTTCCCCGAGGGC
TTCAAGTGGGAGCGCGTGATGAACTTCGAGGACGGCGGCGCCGTGACCGTGACCCAGGACACCTCCCTGG
AGGACGGCACCCTGATCTACAAGGTGAAGCTCCGCGGCACCAACTTCCCTCCTGACGGCCCCGTAATGCA
GAAGAAGACAATGGGCTGGGAAGCGTCCACCGAGCGGTTGTACCCCGAGGACGGCGTGCTGAAGGGCGAC
ATTAAGATGGCCCTGCGCCTGAAGGACGGCGGCCGCTACCTGGCGGACTTCAAGACCACCTACAAGGCCA
AGAAGCCCGTGCAGATGCCCGGCGCCTACAACGTCGACCGCAAGTTGGACATCACCTCCCACAACGAGGA
CTACACCGTGGTGGAACAGTACGAACGCTCCGAGGGCCGCCACTCCACCGGCGGCATGGACGAGCTGTAC
AAGTAAGAATTCGATATCAAGCTTATCGATAATCAACCTCTGGATTACAAAATTTGTGAAAGATTGACTG
GTATTCTTAACTATGTTGCTCCTTTTACGCTATGTGGATACGCTGCTTTAATGCCTTTGTATCATGCTAT
TGCTTCCCGTATGGCTTTCATTTTCTCCTCCTTGTATAAATCCTGGTTGCTGTCTCTTTATGAGGAGTTG
TGGCCCGTTGTCAGGCAACGTGGCGTGGTGTGCACTGTGTTTGCTGACGCAACCCCCACTGGTTGGGGCA
TTGCCACCACCTGTCAGCTCCTTTCCGGAACTTTCGCTTTCCCCCTCCCTATTGCCACGGCGGAACTCAT
CGCCGCCTGCCTTGCCCGCTGCTGGACAGGGGCTCGGCTGTTGGGCACTGACAATTCCGTGGTGTTGTCG
GGGAAATCATCGTCCTTTCCTTGGCTGCTCGCCTATGTTGCCACCTGGATTCTGCGCGGGACGTCCTTCT
GCTACGTCCCTTCGGCCCTCAATCCAGCGGACCTTCCTTCCCGCGGCCTGCTGCCGGCTCTGCGGCCTCT
TCCGCGTCTTCGCCTTCGCCCTCAGACGAGTCGGATCTCCCTTTGGGCCGCCTCCCCGCATCGATACCGA
GCGCTGCTCGAGAGATCTACGGGTGGCATCCCTGTGACCCCTCCCCAGTGCCTCTCCTGGCCCTGGAAGT
TGCCACTCCAGTGCCCACCAGCCTTGTCCTAATAAAATTAAGTTGCATCATTTTGTCTGACTAGGTGTCC
TTCTATAATATTATGGGGTGGAGGGGGGTGGTATGGAGCAAGGGGCAAGTTGGGAAGACAACCTGTAGGG
CCTGCGGGGTCTATTGGGAACCAAGCTGGAGTGCAGTGGCACAATCTTGGCTCACTGCAATCTCCGCCTC
CTGGGTTCAAGCGATTCTCCTGCCTCAGCCTCCCGAGTTGTTGGGATTCCAGGCATGCATGACCAGGCTC
AGCTAATTTTTGTTTTTTTGGTAGAGACGGGGTTTCACCATATTGGCCAGGCTGGTCTCCAACTCCTAAT
CTCAGGTGATCTACCCACCTTGGCCTCCCAAATTGCTGGGATTACAGGCGTGAACCACTGCTCCCTTCCC
TGTCCTTCTGATTTTGTAGGTAACCACGTGCGGACCGAGCGGCCGCAGGAACCCCTAGTGATGGAGTTGG
CCACTCCCTCTCTGCGCGCTCGCTCGCTCACTGAGGCCGGGCGACCAAAGGTCGCCCGACGCCCGGGCTT
TGCCCGGGCGGCCTCAGTGAGCGAGCGAGCGCGCAGCTGCCTGCAGGGGCGCCTGATGCGGTATTTTCTC
CTTACGCATCTGTGCGGTATTTCACACCGCATA
[95 nt withheld, positions 4864-4958]
T
[46 nt withheld, positions 4960-5005]
C
[141 nt withheld, positions 5007-5147]
CCTTTGACGTTGGAGTCCACGTTCTTT
[37 nt withheld, positions 5175-5211]
ACTCTATCTCGGGCTATTCTTTTGATTTATAAGGGATTTTGCCGATTTCGGTCTATTGGTTAAAAAATGA
GCTGATTTAACAAAAATTTAACGCGAATTTTAACAAAATATTAACGTTTACAATTTTATGGTGCACTCTC
AGTACAATCTGCTCTGATGCCGCATAGTTAAGCCAGCCCCGACACCCGCCAACACCCGCTGACGCGCCCT
GACGGGCTTGTCTGCTCCCGGCATCCGCTTACAGACAAGCTGTGACCGTCTCCGGGAGCTGCATGTGTCA
GAGGTTTTCACCGTCATCACCGAAACGCGCGAGACGAAAGGGCCTCGTGATACGCCTATTTTTATAGGTT
AATGTCATGATAATAATGGTTTCTTAGACGTCAGGTGGCACTTTTCGGGGAAATGTGCGCGGAACCCCTA
TTTGTTTATTTTTCTAAATACATTCAAATATGTATCCGCTCATGAGACAATAACCCTGATAAATGCTTCA
ATAATATTGAAAAAGGAAGAGTATGAGTATTCAACATTTCCGTGTCGCCCTTATTCCCTTTTTTGCGGCA
TTTTGCCTTCCTGTTTTTGCTCACCCAGAAACGCTGGTGAAAGTAAAAGATGCTGAAGATCAGTTGGGTG
CACGAGTGGGTTACATCGAACTGGATCTCAACAGCGGTAAGATCCTTGAGAGTTTTCGCCCCGAAGAACG
TTTTCCAATGATGAGCACTTTTAAAGTTCTGCTATGTGGCGCGGTATTATCCCGTATTGACGCCGGGCAA
GAGCAACTCGGTCGCCGCATACACTATTCTCAGAATGACTTGGTTGAGTACTCACCAGTCACAGAAAAGC
ATCTTACGGATGGCATGACAGTAAGAGAATTATGCAGTGCTGCCATAACCATGAGTGATAACACTGCGGC
CAACTTACTTCTGACAACGATCGGAGGACCGAAGGAGCTAACCGCTTTTTTGCACAACATGGGGGATCAT
GTAACTCGCCTTGATCGTTGGGAACCGGAGCTGAATGAAGCCATACCAAACGACGAGCGTGACACCACGA
TGCCTGTAGCAATGGCAACAACGTTGCGCAAACTATTAACTGGCGAACTACTTACTCTAGCTTCCCGGCA
ACAATTAATAGACTGGATGGAGGCGGATAAAGTTGCAGGACCACTTCTGCGCTCGGCCCTTCCGGCTGGC
TGGTTTATTGCTGATAAATCTGGAGCCGGTGAGCGTGGGTCTCGCGGTATCATTGCAGCACTGGGGCCAG
ATGGTAAGCCCTCCCGTATCGTAGTTATCTACACGACGGGGAGTCAGGCAACTATGGATGAACGAAATAG
ACAGATCGCTGAGATAGGTGCCTCACTGATTAAGCATTGGTAACTGTCAGACCAAGTTTACTCATATATA
CTTTAGATTGATTTAAAACTTCATTTTTAATTTAAAAGGATCTAGGTGAAGATCCTTTTTGATAATCTCA
TGACCAAAATCCCTTAACGTGAGTTTTCGTTCCACTGAGCGTCAGACCCCGTAGAAAAGATCAAAGGATC
TTCTTGAGATCCTTTTTTTCTGCGCGTAATCTGCTGCTTGCAAACAAAAAAACCACCGCTACCAGCGGTG
GTTTGTTTGCCGGATCAAGAGCTACCAACTCTTTTTCCGAAGGTAACTGGCTTCAGCAGAGCGCAGATAC
CAAATACTGTTCTTCTAGTGTAGCCGTAGTTAGGCCACCACTTCAAGAACTCTGTAGCACCGCCTACATA
CCTCGCTCTGCTAATCCTGTTACCAGTGGCTGCTGCCAGTGGCGATAAGTCGTGTCTTACCGGGTTGGAC
TCAAGACGATAGTTACCGGATAAGGCGCAGCGGTCGGGCTGAACGGGGGGTTCGTGCACACAGCCCAGCT
TGGAGCGAACGACCTACACCGAACTGAGATACCTACAGCGTGAGCTATGAGAAAGCGCCACGCTTCCCGA
AGGGAGAAAGGCGGACAGGTATCCGGTAAGCGGCAGGGTCGGAACAGGAGAGCGCACGAGGGAGCTTCCA
GGGGGAAACGCCTGGTATCTTTATAGTCCTGTCGGGTTTCGCCACCTCTGACTTGAGCGTCGATTTTTGT
GATGCTCGTCAGGG
Features (pLannotate 1.2.2; 17 found; start..end, strand, type, name):
     91..118     +  repeat_region  AAV2 ITR (fragment): inverted terminal repeat of adeno-associated virus serotype 2 inverted
    147..174     +  repeat_region  AAV2 ITR (fragment): inverted terminal repeat of adeno-associated virus serotype 2 inverted
    228..1516    +  promoter       CaMKII promoter: promoter for the mouse calcium/calmodulin-dependent kinase II α subunit
   1557..2606    +  CDS            ChrimsonR: red light-drivable channelrhodopsin from Chlamydomonas noctigama (Klapoetke et al., 2014) K176R mutant with accelerated closing kinetics
   2607..2810    +  CDS            Kcnb1 (fragment): KCNB1_RAT - Experimental evidence at protein level: Swiss-Prot protein existence level 1. Voltage-gated potassium channel that mediates transmembrane potassium transport in excitable membranes, primarily in the brain, but also in the pancreas and cardiovascular system. Contributes to the regulation of the action potential (AP) repolarization, duration and frequency of repetitive AP firing in neurons, muscle cells and endocrine cells and plays a role in homeostatic attenuation of electrical excitability throughout the brain (PubMed:10024359, PubMed:10618149, PubMed:12451110, PubMed:17379638, Pu
   2811..3503    +  CDS            mScarlet: mScarlet is a basic (constitutively fluorescent) red fluorescent protein published in 2016, derived from synthetic construct. It has moderate acid sensitivity.
   3507..3531    +  misc_feature   MCS (fragment): pBluescript multiple cloning site
   3531..4119    +  misc_feature   WPRE: woodchuck hepatitis virus posttranscriptional regulatory element
   4151..4627    +  polyA_signal   hGH poly(A) signal: human growth hormone polyadenylation signal
   4667..4807    +  repeat_region  AAV2 ITR: inverted terminal repeat of adeno-associated virus serotype 2 inverted
   4812..4863    -  misc_feature   bom (fragment): basis of mobility region from pBR322
   4882..5337    +  rep_origin     f1 ori (sequence partly withheld): f1 bacteriophage origin of replication; arrow indicates direction of (+) strand synthesis
   5338..5387    -  misc_feature   bom (fragment): basis of mobility region from pBR322
   5489..5524    -  CDS            rop (fragment): Rop protein, which maintains plasmids at low copy number; rop
   5619..5723    +  promoter       AmpR promoter: bla
   5724..6584    +  CDS            AmpR: β-lactamase; bla; confers resistance to ampicillin, carbenicillin, and related antibiotics
   6755..18      +  rep_origin     ori (across the origin): high-copy-number ColE1/pMB1/pBR322/pUC origin of replication
