[The description below was written by a language model from this plasmid's Addgene catalogue record and pLannotate feature annotations shown in this document.]
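Description:
pAAV-CamKIIa-ChrimsonR-mScarlet-KV2.1 is an AAV transfer plasmid of about 7.3 kb for expressing a soma-targeted, red-light-activated opsin in excitatory neurons. It is maintained in bacteria through a high-copy ColE1/pUC-type origin and selected with ampicillin via the β-lactamase gene. An f1 phage origin is also present. The catalogue lists the backbone as pcDNA, but the annotated layout is that of a typical AAV2 ITR-flanked vector. The right ITR is annotated in full, whereas the left one is detected only as two short fragments. This may reflect the difficulty of sequencing and annotating these repeats rather than a real truncation.

Between the ITRs, the mouse CaMKIIα promoter biases expression toward excitatory neurons and drives a single fusion reading frame. ChrimsonR comes first; it is the K176R variant of the Chlamydomonas noctigama channelrhodopsin, with faster closing kinetics. It is followed directly by a short fragment of the Kv2.1 potassium channel (Kcnb1, matched to the rat protein) and then by the red fluorescent protein mScarlet. In the annotated sequence the Kv2.1 segment therefore sits between the opsin and the fluorophore, not at the extreme C-terminus as the plasmid name might suggest. The catalogue gives mouse as the insert species, although the opsin itself is algal. The Kv2.1 motif restricts the fusion to the soma and proximal membrane, reducing light-evoked activation through neurites of neighbouring cells. A WPRE enhances transcript stability and expression, and the human growth hormone polyadenylation signal terminates the message.

The stated purpose is dense expression of soma-localized ChrimsonR in excitatory neurons. The associated work used single-neuron perturbations in visual cortex, where confining the opsin to the soma helps target individual cells. AAV1 and AAV9 viral preparations are also listed.
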