Addgene plasmid #124651: pAAV-CamKIIa-ChrimsonR-mScarlet-KV2.1
Purpose: Soma-localized ChrimsonR for dense expression in excitatory neurons
Depositing lab: Christopher Harvey. Depositing organization: Harvard Medical School. Publication: Single-neuron perturbations reveal feature-specific competition in V1. Chettih SN, Harvey CD. Nature. 2019 Mar 6. pii: 10.1038/s41586-019-0997-6. doi: 10.1038/s41586-019-0997-6. PubMed 30842660.
Backbone
  Vector backbone: pcDNA
  Backbone manufacturer: Genscript
  Backbone size w/o insert (bp): 4000
  Total vector size (bp): 7336
  Vector type: Mammalian Expression, AAV
Growth in bacteria
  Bacterial resistance: Ampicillin, 100 μg/mL
  Growth temperature: 37°C
  Growth strain: NEB Stable
  Copy number: High Copy
Gene/Insert
  Gene/Insert name: ChrimsonR
  Species: M. musculus (mouse)
  Insert size (bp): 3280
  Promoter: CamKIIa
  Tag / fusion protein: mScarlet (C terminal on insert)
  Cloning method: Unknown
  Sequencing primers: 5′ ---; 3′ ---
Resource information
  A portion of this plasmid was derived from a plasmid made by: Genscript
Terms and licenses: Academic/Nonprofit Terms; Industry Terms: Not Available to Industry
How to cite: pAAV-CamKIIa-ChrimsonR-mScarlet-KV2.1 was a gift from Christopher Harvey (Addgene plasmid # 124651 ; http://n2t.net/addgene:124651 ; RRID:Addgene_124651) For viral preps, please replace (Addgene plasmid # 124651) in the above sentence with: (Addgene viral prep # 124651-AAV1) or (Addgene viral prep # 124651-AAV9)
